>Addgene plasmid #64313 | pJexpress414_OmpA171_H-78 | addgene partial sequence | sequence record 114077 | T7 5'-TAATACGACTCACTATAGGG-3'
GGAGATAAAACATATGAAAAAGACCGCAATCGCCATCGCAGTGGCACTGGCTGGTTTCGCTACCGTAGCG
CAGGCCGCGCCGAACGACAACACCTGGTATACTGGTGCTAAACTGGGCTGGTCCCAGTACCATGATACTG
GTTTCATCAATAATAATGGCCCGACCCATGAAAACCAACTGGGCGCTGGTGCTTTTGGTGGTTACCAGGT
TAACCCGTATGTTGGCTTTGAAATGGGTTACGACTGGTTAGGTCGTATGCCGTATAAAGGCAGCGTTGAA
AACGGTGCATATAAAGCTCAGGGCGTTCAACTGACCGCTAAACTGGGTTACCCAATCACTGACGACCTGG
ATATCTATACTCGTCTGGGTGGCATGGTATGGCGTGCAGATACTAAATCCAACGTTTATGGTAAAAACCA
CGATACCGGCGTTTCTCCGGTCTTCGCTGGCGGTGTTGAGTACGCGATCACTCCGGAGATCGCTATGCGT
CTGGAAACGCAACACACCAACAACATCGGTGACTACCCATACGATGTTCCAGATTACGCGACTCGTCCGG
ATAACTGGATGGTGTCTCTGGGTGCGTCCTACCGTTTCGGTTGTTGCCCTGGTTGCTGTCACCATCACCA
CCATCACTAAAAGCTTCCCCCTAGCATAACCCCTTGGGGCCTCTAAACGGGTCTTGAGGGGTTTTTTGCC
CCTGAGACGCGTCAATCGAGTTCGTACCTAAGGGCGACACCCCATAATTAGCCCGGGCGAAAGGCCCAGT
CTTTCGACTGAGCCTTTCGTTTATTTG
