[The description below was written by a language model from this plasmid's Addgene catalogue record.]
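Description:
pJexpress414_OmpA171_H-78 is a bacterial expression plasmid built on the commercial pJexpress414 backbone (about 4 kb without insert), a high-copy vector propagated in E. coli under ampicillin selection. Expression of the insert is driven by a T7 promoter, so protein production requires a host that supplies T7 RNA polymerase. The record does not include a feature table, so the origin of replication, any operator or repressor elements and the terminator are not documented here.

The payload is a 642 bp synthetic gene, OmpA_H-78, encoding a variant of the eight-stranded transmembrane beta-barrel domain of the E. coli outer membrane protein OmpA (the "171" in the name presumably refers to this truncated barrel domain). It comes from a study in which the lipid-facing surface of OmpA was computationally redesigned. This construct is a hybrid in which strands 1 through 6 keep the wild-type sequence, which implies that the remaining strands, 7 and 8, carry redesigned residues. The protein carries two C-terminal tags: a FlAsH tetracysteine motif, which binds biarsenical fluorescent dyes for specific labelling, and a 6xHis tag for affinity purification or detection. The depositor's protein sequence also appears to begin with a native-type signal peptide for export towards the outer membrane and to contain an HA epitope within the barrel region, although neither is listed among the catalogued tags.

Such wild-type/redesign hybrids are suited to mapping which strands of the redesigned surface affect expression, membrane insertion and folding of the barrel, by comparison with wild-type OmpA and the fully redesigned variants.
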