Addgene plasmid #64313: pJexpress414_OmpA171_H-78
Purpose: OmpA redesign hybrid with wild-type strands 123456
Depositing lab: Timothy Whitehead. Depositing organization: Michigan State University. Publication: Computational redesign of the lipid-facing surface of the outer membrane protein OmpA. Stapleton JA, Whitehead TA, Nanda V. Proc Natl Acad Sci U S A. 2015 Jul 21. pii: 201501836. 10.1073/pnas.1501836112 PubMed 26199411.
Backbone
  Vector backbone: pJexpress414
  Backbone manufacturer: DNA2.0
  Backbone size w/o insert (bp): 4000
  Vector type: Bacterial Expression, Synthetic Biology
Growth in bacteria
  Bacterial resistance: Ampicillin, 100 μg/mL
  Growth temperature: 37°C
  Growth strain: XL1 Blue
  Copy number: High Copy
Gene/Insert
  Gene/Insert name: OmpA_H-78
  Species: Synthetic
  Insert size (bp): 642
  Promoter: T7
  Tag / fusion protein: FlAsH (C terminal on insert); 6His (C terminal on insert)
  Cloning method: Unknown
  Sequencing primers: 5′ pTF 5′-CTCGAAAATAATAAAGGGAAAATCAG-3′; 3′ pTR 5′-TGGTAGTGTGGGGACTC-3′
Terms and licenses: Academic/Nonprofit Terms; Industry Terms: Not Available to Industry
Depositor comments: Amino acid sequence: mkktaiaiavalagfatvaqaapndntWyTgAkLgWsqyhdtgfinnngpthenqLgAgAfGgYqVnpyVgFeMgYdWlgrmpykgsvengaykaqgVqLtAkLgYpitddLdIyTrLgGmVwradtksnvygknhdtgvsPvFaGgVeYaItpeIaMrLeTqHtnnigdYPYDVPDYAtrpdnWmVsLgAsYrfgCCPGCCHHHHHH
How to cite: pJexpress414_OmpA171_H-78 was a gift from Timothy Whitehead (Addgene plasmid # 64313 ; http://n2t.net/addgene:64313 ; RRID:Addgene_64313)
